>Addgene plasmid #109407 | pBbS8k-RFP_E115K | addgene full sequence | sequence record 212800 | Addgene NGS Result
GCTATGTGGTGCTATCTGACTTTTTGCTGTTCAGCAGTTCCTGCCCTCTGATTTTCCAGTCTGACCACTT
CGGATTATCCCGTGACAGGTCATTCAGACTGGCTAATGCACCCAGTAAGGCAGCGGTATCATCAACAGGC
TTACCCGTCTTACTGTCCCTAGTGCTTGGATTCTCACCAATAAAAAACGCCCGGCGGCAACCGAGCGTTC
TGAACAAATCCAGATGGAGTTCTGAGGTCATTACTGGATCTATCAACAGGAGTCCAAGCGAGCTCTCGAA
CCCCAGAGTCCCGCTCAGAAGAACTCGTCAAGAAGGCGATAGAAGGCGATGCGCTGCGAATCGGGAGCGG
CGATACCGTAAAGCACGAGGAAGCGGTCAGCCCATTCGCCGCCAAGCTCTTCAGCAATATCACGGGTAGC
CAACGCTATGTCCTGATAGCGGTCCGCCACACCCAGCCGGCCACAGTCGATGAATCCAGAAAAGCGGCCA
TTTTCCACCATGATATTCGGCAAGCAGGCATCGCCATGGGTCACGACGAGATCCTCGCCGTCGGGCATGC
GCGCCTTGAGCCTGGCGAACAGTTCGGCTGGCGCGAGCCCCTGATGCTCTTCGTCCAGATCATCCTGATC
GACAAGACCGGCTTCCATCCGAGTACGTGCTCGCTCGATGCGATGTTTCGCTTGGTGGTCGAATGGGCAG
GTAGCCGGATCAAGCGTATGCAGCCGCCGCATTGCATCAGCCATGATGGATACTTTCTCGGCAGGAGCAA
GGTGAGATGACAGGAGATCCTGCCCCGGCACTTCGCCCAATAGCAGCCAGTCCCTTCCCGCTTCAGTGAC
AACGTCGAGCACAGCTGCGCAAGGAACGCCCGTCGTGGCCAGCCACGATAGCCGCGCTGCCTCGTCCTGC
AGTTCATTCAGGGCACCGGACAGGTCGGTCTTGACAAAAAGAACCGGGCGCCCCTGCGCTGACAGCCGGA
ACACGGCGGCATCAGAGCAGCCGATTGTCTGTTGTGCCCAGTCATAGCCGAATAGCCTCTCCACCCAAGC
GGCCGGAGAACCTGCGTGCAATCCATCTTGTTCAATCATGCGAAACGATCCTCATCCTGTCTCTTGATCA
GATCATGATCCCCTGCGCCATCAGATCCTTGGCGGCAAGAAAGCCATCCAGTTTACTTTGCAGGGCTTCC
CAACCTTACCAGAGGGCGCCCCAGCTGGCAATTCCGACGTCTTATGACAACTTGACGGCTACATCATTCA
CTTTTTCTTCACAACCGGCACGGAACTCGCTCGGGCTGGCCCCGGTGCATTTTTTAAATACCCGCGAGAA
ATAGAGTTGATCGTCAAAACCAACATTGCGACCGACGGTGGCGATAGGCATCCGGGTGGTGCTCAAAAGC
AGCTTCGCCTGGCTGATACGTTGGTCCTCGCGCCAGCTTAAGACGCTAATCCCTAACTGCTGGCGGAAAA
GATGTGACAGACGCGACGGCGACAAGCAAACATGCTGTGCGACGCTGGCGATATCAAAATTGCTGTCTGC
CAGGTGATCGCTGATGTACTGACAAGCCTCGCGTACCCGATTATCCATCGGTGGATGGAGCGACTCGTTA
ATCGCTTCCATGCGCCGCAGTAACAATTGCTCAAGCAGATTTATCGCCAGCAGCTCCGAATAGCGCCCTT
CCCCTTGCCCGGCGTTAATGATTTGCCCAAACAGGTCGCTGAAATGCGGCTGGTGCGCTTCATCCGGGCG
AAAGAACCCCGTATTGGCAAATATTGACGGCCAGTTAAGCCATTCATGCCAGTAGGCGCGCGGACGAAAG
TAAACCCACTGGTGATACCATTCGCGAGCCTCCGGATGACGACCGTAGTGATGAATCTCTCCTGGCGGGA
ACAGCAAAATATCACCCGGTCGGCAAACAAATTCTCGTCCCTGATTTTTCACCACCCCCTGACCGCGAAT
GGTGAGATTGAGAATATAACCTTTCATTCCCAGCGGTCGGTCGATAAAAAAATCGAGATAACCGTTGGCC
TCAATCGGCGTTAAACCCGCCACCAGATGGGCATTAAACGAGTATCCCGGCAGCAGGGGATCATTTTGCG
CTTCAGCCATACTTTTCATACTCCCGCCATTCAGAGAAGAAACCAATTGTCCATATTGCATCAGACATTG
CCGTCACTGCGTCTTTTACTGGCTCTTCTCGCTAACCAAACCGGTAACCCCGCTTATTAAAAGCATTCTG
TAACAAAGCGGGACCAAAGCCATGACAAAAACGCGTAACAAAAGTGTCTATAATCACGGCAGAAAAGTCC
ACATTGATTATTTGCACGGCGTCACACTTTGCTATGCCATAGCATTTTTATCCATAAGATTAGCGGATTC
TACCTGACGCTTTTTATCGCAACTCTCTACTGTTTCTCCATACCCGTTTTTTTGGGAATTCAAAAGATCT
TTTAAGAAGGAGATATACATATGGCGAGTAGCGAAGACGTTATCAAAGAGTTCATGCGTTTCAAAGTTCG
TATGGAAGGTTCCGTTAACGGTCACGAGTTCGAAATCGAAGGTGAAGGTGAAGGTCGTCCGTACGAAGGT
ACCCAGACCGCTAAACTGAAAGTTACCAAAGGTGGTCCGCTGCCGTTCGCTTGGGACATCCTGTCCCCGC
AGTTCCAGTACGGTTCCAAAGCTTACGTTAAACACCCGGCTGACATCCCGGACTACCTGAAACTGTCCTT
CCCGGAAGGTTTCAAATGGGAACGTGTTATGAACTTCGAAGACGGTGGTGTTGTTACCGTTACCCAGGAC
TCCTCCCTGCAAGACGGTGAGTTCATCTACAAAGTTAAACTGCGTGGTACCAACTTCCCGTCCGACGGTC
CGGTTATGCAGAAAAAAACCATGGGTTGGGAAGCTTCCACCGAACGTATGTACCCGGAAGACGGTGCTCT
GAAAGGTGAAATCAAAATGCGTCTGAAACTGAAAGACGGTGGTCACTACGACGCTGAAGTTAAAACCACC
TACATGGCTAAAAAACCGGTTCAGCTGCCGGGTGCTTACAAAACCGACATCAAACTGGACATCACCTCCC
ACAACGAAGACTACACCATCGTTGAACAGTACGAACGTGCTGAAGGTCGTCACTCCACCGGTGCTTAAGG
ATCCAAACTCGAGTAAGGATCTCCAGGCATCAAATAAAACGAAAGGCTCAGTCGAAAGACTGGGCCTTTC
GTTTTATCTGTTGTTTGTCGGTGAACGCTCTCTACTAGAGTCACACTGGCTCACCTTCGGGTGGGCCTTT
CTGCGTTTATACCTAGGGTACGGGTTTTGCTGCCCGCAAACGGGCTGTTCTGGTGTTGCTAGTTTGTTAT
CAGAATCGCAGATCCGGCTTCAGCCGGTTTGCCGGCTGAAAGCGCTATTTCTTCCAGAATTGCCATGATT
TTTTCCCCACGGGAGGCGTCACTGGCTCCCGTGTTGTCGGCAGCTTTGATTCGATAAGCAGCATCGCCTG
TTTCAGGCTGTCTATGTGTGACTGTTGAGCTGTAACAAGTTGTCTCAGGTGTTCAATTTCATGTTCTAGT
TGCTTTGTTTTACTGGTTTCACCTGTTCTATTAGGTGTTACATGCTGTTCATCTGTTACATTGTCGATCT
GTTCATGGTGAACAGCTTTGAATGCACCAAAAACTCGTAAAAGCTCTGATGTATCTATCTTTTTTACACC
GTTTTCATCTGTGCATATGGACAGTTTTCCCTTTGATATGTAACGGTGAACAGTTGTTCTACTTTTGTTT
GTTAGTCTTGATGCTTCACTGATAGATACAAGAGCCATAAGAACCTCAGATCCTTCCGTATTTAGCCAGT
ATGTTCTCTAGTGTGGTTCGTTGTTTTTGCGTGAGCCATGAGAACGAACCATTGAGATCATACTTACTTT
GCATGTCACTCAAAAATTTTGCCTCAAAACTGGTGAGCTGAATTTTTGCAGTTAAAGCATCGTGTAGTGT
TTTTCTTAGTCCGTTATGTAGGTAGGAATCTGATGTAATGGTTGTTGGTATTTTGTCACCATTCATTTTT
ATCTGGTTGTTCTCAAGTTCGGTTACGAGATCCATTTGTCTATCTAGTTCAACTTGGAAAATCAACGTAT
CAGTCGGGCGGCCTCGCTTATCAACCACCAATTTCATATTGCTGTAAGTGTTTAAATCTTTACTTATTGG
TTTCAAAACCCATTGGTTAAGCCTTTTAAACTCATGGTAGTTATTTTCAAGCATTAACATGAACTTAAAT
TCATCAAGGCTAATCTCTATATTTGCCTTGTGAGTTTTCTTTTGTGTTAGTTCTTTTAATAACCACTCAT
AAATCCTCATAGAGTATTTGTTTTCAAAAGACTTAACATGTTCCAGATTATATTTTATGAATTTTTTTAA
CTGGAAAAGATAAGGCAATATCTTTTCACTAAAAACTAATTCTAATTTTTCGCTTGAGAACTTGGCATAG
TTTGTCCACTGGAAAATCTCAAAGCCTTTAACCAAAGGATTCCTGATTTCCACAGTTCTCGTCATCAGCT
CTCTGGTTGCTTTAGCTAATACACCATAAGCATTTTCCCTACTGATGTTCATCATCTGAGCGTATTGGTT
ATAAGTGAACGATACCGTCCGTTCTTTCCTTGTAGGGTTTTCAATCGTGGGGTTGAGTAGTGCCACACAG
CATAAAATTAGCTTGGTTTCATGCTCCGTTAAGTCATAGCGACTAATCGCTAGTTCATTTGCTTTGAAAA
CAACTAATTCAGACATACATCTCAATTGGTCTAGGTGATTTTAATCACTATACCAATTGAGATGGGCTAG
TCAATGATAATTACTAGTCCTTTTCCCGGGTGATCTGGGTATCTGTAAATTCTGCTAGACCTTTGCTGGA
AAACTTGTAAATTCTGCTAGACCCTCTGTAAATTCCGCTAGACCTTTGTGTGTTTTTTTTGTTTATATTC
AAGTGGTTATAATTTATAGAATAAAGAAAGAATAAAAAAAGATAAAAAGAATAGATCCCAGCCCTGTGTA
TAACTCACTACTTTAGTCAGTTCCGCAGTATTACAAAAGGATGTCGCAAACGCTGTTTGCTCCTCTACAA
AACAGACCTTAAAACCCTAAAGGCTTAAGTAGCACCCTCGCAAGCTCGGGCAAATCGCTGAATATTCCTT
TTGTCTCCGACCATCAGGCACCTGAGTCGCTGTCTTTTTCGTGACATTCAGTTCGCTGCGCTCACGGCTC
TGGCAGTGAATGGGGGTAAATGGCACTACAGGCGCCTTTTATGGATTCATGCAAGGAAACTACCCATAAT
ACAAGAAAAGCCCGTCACGGGCTTCTCAGGGCGTTTTATGGCGGGTCT
Features (pLannotate 1.2.2; 10 found; start..end, strand, type, name):
    170..264     -  terminator     lambda t0 terminator: transcription terminator from phage lambda
    298..1089    -  CDS            neo: KKA2_KLEPN - Also known as kan, nptII. Experimental evidence at protein level: Swiss-Prot protein existence level 1. Resistance to kanamycin, neomycin, paromomycin, ribostamycin, butirosin and gentamicin B. From Klebsiella pneumoniae.
   1121..1225    -  CDS            tnpA (fragment): TN5P_ECOLX - Also known as tnp. Experimental evidence at protein level: Swiss-Prot protein existence level 1. Mediates transposition of transposon Tn5 by a 'cut and paste' mechanism. First, the monomeric transposase binds the 19 bp inverted DNA repeats flanking the transposon. Then, dimerization of the DNA- bound transposase creates a synaptic DNA complex. After nicking of the first DNA strand, excision of the transposon proceeds through a series of intermediates. The transposase then mediates the insertion of the transposon at a new site by strand transfer. The activity of the wild- type tran
   1232..2110    -  CDS            araC: L-arabinose regulatory protein; araC
   2137..2421    +  promoter       araBAD promoter: araBAD; promoter of the L-arabinose operon of E. coli; the araC regulatory gene is transcribed in the opposite direction (Guzman et al., 1995)
   2471..3148    +  CDS            mRFP1: monomeric derivative of DsRed (Campbell et al., 2002)
   3181..3252    +  terminator     rrnB T1 terminator: transcription terminator T1 from the E. coli rrnB gene
   3268..3295    +  terminator     T7Te terminator: phage T7 early transcription terminator
   3826..4776    -  CDS            Rep101: RepA protein needed for replication with the pSC101 origin; rep101
   4824..5046    -  rep_origin     pSC101 ori: low-copy replication origin that requires the Rep101 protein
