[The description below was written by a language model from this plasmid's Addgene catalogue record and pLannotate feature annotations shown in this document.]
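Description:
pBbS8k-RFP_E115K is a 5,368 bp bacterial expression plasmid built on a pSC101 replicon. It carries a mutant form of the replication initiator gene repA (annotated as Rep101) with the substitution E115K. The pSC101 origin depends on the RepA protein supplied in cis and normally maintains plasmids at low copy. The E115K change is recorded as increasing copy number, and the catalogue accordingly lists the plasmid as high copy. Selection in E. coli is by kanamycin resistance from the neo (nptII) gene, which is followed by a lambda t0 terminator. A short adjoining fragment annotated as Tn5 transposase is most likely a remnant of the transposon source of the resistance cassette rather than a functional element.

The expression cassette is an arabinose-inducible reporter module. The araC regulator is transcribed divergently from the araBAD promoter, which drives mRFP1, a monomeric DsRed derivative. Transcription is terminated by the rrnB T1 and T7Te terminators in tandem. The catalogue lists RFP as an N-terminal tag on the backbone, but the feature table shows mRFP1 and Rep101 as separate coding sequences on opposite strands, several hundred bases apart. RFP therefore appears to be an independent reporter, not a fusion to RepA.

The stated purpose is simply "RepA mutant", and the plasmid comes from work isolating pSC101 origin mutations that raise copy number. In that context, red fluorescence would plausibly give a readout of gene dosage, although the record does not state this. The plasmid can also serve as a higher-copy, pSC101-compatible vector for arabinose-controlled expression in E. coli.
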