Addgene plasmid #109407: pBbS8k-RFP_E115K
Purpose: RepA Mutant
Depositing lab: Jay Keasling. Depositing organization: Lawrence Berkeley National Laboratory. Publication: Isolation and characterization of novel mutations in the pSC101 origin that increase copy number. Thompson MG, Sedaghatian N, Barajas JF, Wehrs M, Bailey CB, Kaplan N, Hillson NJ, Mukhopadhyay A, Keasling JD. Sci Rep. 2018 Jan 25;8(1):1590. doi: 10.1038/s41598-018-20016-w. PubMed 29371642.
Backbone
  Vector backbone: pSC101
  Vector type: Bacterial Expression
Growth in bacteria
  Bacterial resistance: Kanamycin, 50 μg/mL
  Growth temperature: 37°C
  Growth strain: DH10b
  Copy number: High Copy
Gene/Insert
  Gene/Insert name: repA
  Species: Synthetic
  Mutation: E115K repA mutation to increase copy number
  Tag / fusion protein: RFP (N terminal on backbone)
  Cloning method: Gibson Cloning
Terms and licenses: Academic/Nonprofit Terms; Industry Terms: Not Available to Industry
How to cite: pBbS8k-RFP_E115K was a gift from Jay Keasling (Addgene plasmid # 109407 ; http://n2t.net/addgene:109407 ; RRID:Addgene_109407)
